>Addgene plasmid #197522 | pEPSW0CM0030 | addgene full sequence | sequence record 387296 | Addgene NGS Result
TGAGATTATCAAAAAGGATCTTCACCTAGATCCTTTTAAATTAAAAATGAAGTTTTAAATCAATCTAAAG
TATATATGAGTAAACTTGGTCTGACAGCTCGAGGCTTGGATTCTCACCAATAAAAAACGCCCGGCGGCAA
CCGAGCGTTCTGAACAAATCCAGATGGAGTTCTGAGGTCATTACTGGATCTATCAACAGGAGTCCAAGCG
AGCTCGATATCAAATTACGCCCCGCCCTGCCACTCATCGCAGTACTGTTGTAATTCATTAAGCATTCTGC
CGACATGGAAGCCATCACAAACGGCATGATGAACCTGAATCGCCAGCGGCATCAGCACCTTGTCGCCTTG
CGTATAATATTTGCCCATGGTGAAAACGGGGGCGAAGAAGTTGTCCATATTGGCCACGTTTAAATCAAAA
CTGGTGAAACTCACCCAGGGATTGGCTGAGACGAAAAACATATTCTCAATAAACCCTTTAGGGAAATAGG
CCAGGTTTTCACCGTAACACGCCACATCTTGCGAATATATGTGTAGAAACTGCCGGAAATCGTCGTGGTA
TTCACTCCAGAGCGATGAAAACGTTTCAGTTTGCTCATGGAAAACGGTGTAACAAGGGTGAACACTATCC
CATATCACCAGCTCACCGTCTTTCATTGCCATACGAAATTCCGGATGAGCATTCATCAGGCGGGCAAGAA
TGTGAATAAAGGCCGGATAAAACTTGTGCTTATTTTTCTTTACGGTCTTTAAAAAGGCCGTAATATCCAG
CTGAACGGTCTGGTTATAGGTACATTGAGCAACTGACTGAAATGCCTCAAAATGTTCTTTACGATGCCAT
TGGGATATATCAACGGTGGTATATCCAGTGATTTTTTTCTCCATTTTAGCTTCCTTAGCTCCTGAAAATC
TCGATAACTCAAAAAATACGCCCGGTAGTGATCTTATTTCATTATGGTGAAAGTTGGAACCTCTTACGTG
CCCGATCAACTCGAGTGCCACCTGACGTCTAAGAAACCATTATTATCATGACATTAACCTATAAAAATAG
GCGTATCACGAGGCAGAATTTCAGATAAAAAAAATCCTTAGCTTTCGCTAAGGATGATTTCTGGAATTCG
GTCTCAAATGGTGAAACAAGAACGCAAGATCCAAACCAGCAGCACAAAAAAGGAAATGCCTTTGTCATCA
TCACCATCTTCTTCTTCTTCTTCATCTTCTTCCTCGTCTTCGTCTTCGTGTAAGAACAAGAACAAGAAGA
GTAAGATTAAGAAGTACAAAGGAGTGAGGATGAGAAGTTGGGGATCATGGGTTTCTGAGATTAGGGCACC
AAATCAAAAGACAAGGATTTGGTTAGGTTCTTACTCAACAGCTGAAGCAGCTGCTAGAGCTTACGATGTT
GCACTCTTATGTCTCAAAGGCCCTCAAGCCAATCTCAACTTCCCTACTTCTTCTTCTTCTCATCATCTTC
TTGATAATCTCTTAGATGAAAATACCCTTTTGTCCCCCAAATCCATCCAAAGAGTAGCTGCTCAAGCTGC
CAACTCATTTAACCATTTTGCCCCTACTTCATCAGCCGTCTCGTCACCGTCCGATCATGATCATCACCAT
GATGATGGGATGCAATCTTTGATGGGATCTTTTGTGGACAATCATGTGTCTTTGATGGATTCAACATCTT
CATGGTATGATGATCATAATGGGATGTTCTTGTTTGATAATGGAGCTCCATTCAATTACTCTCCTCAACT
AAACTCGACGACGATGCTCGATGAATACTTCTACGAAGATGCTGACATTCCGCTTTGGAGTTTCAATTAA
GCTTTGAGACCCTGCAGTCCGGCAAAAAAGGGCAAGGTGTCACCACCCTGCCCTTTTTCTTTAAAACCGA
AAAGATTACTTCGCGTTATGCAGGCTTCCTCGCTCACTGACTCGCTGCGCTCGGTCGTTCGGCTGCGGCG
AGCGGTATCAGCTCACTCAAAGGCGGTAATACGGTTATCCACAGAATCAGGGGATAACGCAGGAAAGAAC
ATGTGAGCAAAAGGCCAGCAAAAGGCCAGGAACCGTAAAAAGGCCGCGTTGCTGGCGTTTTTCCACAGGC
TCCGCCCCCCTGACGAGCATCACAAAAATCGACGCTCAAGTCAGAGGTGGCGAAACCCGACAGGACTATA
AAGATACCAGGCGTTTCCCCCTGGAAGCTCCCTCGTGCGCTCTCCTGTTCCGACCCTGCCGCTTACCGGA
TACCTGTCCGCCTTTCTCCCTTCGGGAAGCGTGGCGCTTTCTCATAGCTCACGCTGTAGGTATCTCAGTT
CGGTGTAGGTCGTTCGCTCCAAGCTGGGCTGTGTGCACGAACCCCCCGTTCAGCCCGACCGCTGCGCCTT
ATCCGGTAACTATCGTCTTGAGTCCAACCCGGTAAGACACGACTTATCGCCACTGGCAGCAGCCACTGGT
AACAGGATTAGCAGAGCGAGGTATGTAGGCGGTGCTACAGAGTTCTTGAAGTGGTGGCCTAACTACGGCT
ACACTAGAAGAACAGTATTTGGTATCTGCGCTCTGCTGAAGCCAGTTACCTTCGGAAAAAGAGTTGGTAG
CTCTTGATCCGGCAAACAAACCACCGCTGGTAGCGGTGGTTTTTTTGTTTGCAAGCAGCAGATTACGCGC
AGAAAAAAAGGATCTCAAGAAGATCCTTTGATCTTTTCTACGGGGTCTGACGCTCAGTGGAACGAAAACT
CACGTTAAGGGATTTTGGTCA
Features (pLannotate 1.2.2; 7 found; start..end, strand, type, name):
    110..204     -  terminator     lambda t0 terminator: transcription terminator from phage lambda
    228..884     -  CDS            cat: CAT_ECOLX - Experimental evidence at protein level: Swiss-Prot protein existence level 1. This enzyme is an effector of chloramphenicol resistance in bacteria. From Escherichia coli. This protein is used as a marker in many commonly used cloning vectors, such as pACYC184.
    885..982     -  promoter       cat promoter: promoter of the E. coli cat gene encoding chloramphenicol acetyltransferase
   1068..1111    -  terminator     bacterial terminator: putative bacterial transcription terminator
   1128..1817    +  CDS            ERF012: ERF12_ARATH - Also known as DREB26 From Arabidopsis thaliana (Mouse-ear cress).
   1838..1895    +  terminator     his operon terminator: This putative transcriptin terminator from the E. coli his operon has a 2-bp deletion introduced during synthesis. Its efficiency has not been determined.
   2090..2678    -  rep_origin     ori: high-copy-number ColE1/pMB1/pBR322/pUC origin of replication
