[The description below was written by a language model from this plasmid's Addgene catalogue record and pLannotate feature annotations shown in this document.]
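Description:
pEPSW0CM0030 is a small (about 2.75 kb) Phytobricks Level 0 part plasmid built on the pUAP4 universal acceptor backbone, intended as a standardised building block for plant synthetic biology rather than as an expression vector in its own right. It is maintained in E. coli at high copy through a ColE1/pUC-type origin of replication and is selected with chloramphenicol, with resistance supplied by the cat (chloramphenicol acetyltransferase) gene driven by its native promoter and followed by the phage lambda t0 terminator.

The payload is the coding sequence of Arabidopsis thaliana DREB26, annotated in the feature table as ERF012, a member of the ERF/DREB family of transcription factors. The roughly 690 bp coding sequence was inserted through SapI sites that were destroyed during cloning. It is flanked by a putative bacterial terminator upstream and a his operon terminator downstream, an arrangement that insulates the part from read-through transcription in the bacterial host. No plant or bacterial promoter, tag or reporter is annotated next to the insert, which is consistent with a Level 0 part: in the Phytobrick standard such parts are normally released by a Type IIS enzyme and combined with separate promoter, tag and terminator parts to form complete transcription units in higher-level assemblies. The record does not state the fusion overhangs or the exact part position.

The associated work concerns tuning plant promoters and assessing transcription factor–DNA interactions with a split luciferase method, so this part most likely supplies the DREB26 coding sequence for constructs in such assays, although the record gives no further detail.
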