Addgene plasmid #197522: pEPSW0CM0030
Purpose: Phytobricks Level 0 part
Depositing lab: Nicola Patron. Depositing organization: Earlham Institute. Publication: Tuning Plant Promoters Using a Simple Split Luciferase Method to Assess Transcription Factor-DNA Interactions. Cai YM, Witham S, Patron NJ. ACS Synth Biol. 2023 Nov 17;12(11):3482-3486. doi: 10.1021/acssynbio.3c00094. Epub 2023 Oct 19. PubMed 37856867.
Backbone
  Vector backbone: pUAP4
  Vector type: Synthetic Biology
Growth in bacteria
  Bacterial resistance: Chloramphenicol, 25 μg/mL
  Growth temperature: 37°C
  Growth strain: DH5alpha
  Copy number: High Copy
Gene/Insert
  Gene/Insert name: AtDREB26
  Species: A. thaliana (mustard weed)
  Cloning method: Restriction Enzyme; 5′ cloning site SapI (destroyed during cloning); 3′ cloning site SapI (destroyed during cloning)
Terms and licenses: Academic/Nonprofit Terms; Industry Terms: Not Available to Industry
Depositor comments: Please visit https://doi.org/10.1101/2023.02.13.528283 for bioRxiv preprint.
How to cite: pEPSW0CM0030 was a gift from Nicola Patron (Addgene plasmid # 197522 ; http://n2t.net/addgene:197522 ; RRID:Addgene_197522)
